>Addgene plasmid #66881 | pCDNA3 humanN-Flag SadBS | depositor partial sequence | sequence record 114783 | Human SadBs with N-terminal Flag Tag and HindIII/BamHI sites
GCGAAGCTTACCATGGATTATAAAGATGATGATGATAAAATGTCGTCCGGGGCCAAGGAGGGAGGTGGGG
GCTCTCCCGCCTACCACCTCCCCCACCCCCACCCCCACCCACCCCAGCACGCCCAATATGTGGGCCCCTA
TCGGCTGGAGAAGACGCTGGGCAAAGGACAGACAGGGCTGGTTAAACTCGGGGTCCACTGCATCACGGGT
CAGAAGGTCGCCATCAAGATCGTGAACCGGGAGAAGCTGTCGGAGTCGGTGCTGATGAAGGTGGAGCGGG
AGATCGCCATCCTGAAGCTCATCGAACACCCACATGTCCTCAAGCTCCACGACGTCTACGAGAACAAGAA
ATATTTGTACCTGGTTCTGGAGCACGTCTCGGGGGGTGAGCTATTCGACTACCTGGTAAAGAAGGGGAGA
CTGACGCCCAAGGAGGCCCGAAAGTTCTTCCGCCAGATTGTGTCTGCGCTGGACTTCTGCCACAGCTACT
CCATCTGCCACAGAGACCTAAAGCCCGAGAACCTGCTTTTGGATGAGAAAAACAACATCCGCATTGCAGA
CTTCGGCATGGCGTCCCTGCAGGTGGGGGACAGCCTCCTGGAGACCAGCTGCGGGTCCCCCCATTATGCG
TGTCCAGAGGTGATTAAGGGGGAAAAATATGATGGCCGCCGGGCAGACATGTGGAGCTGTGGAGTCATCC
TCTTCGCCCTGCTCGTGGGGGCTCTGCCCTTTGATGACGACAACCTCCGCCAGCTGCTGGAGAAGGTGAA
ACGGGGCGTCTTCCACATGCCCCACTTCATTCCTCCAGATTGCCAGAGCCTCCTGAGGGGAATGATCGAA
GTGGAGCCCGAAAAAAGGCTCAGTCTGGAGCAAATTCAGAAACATCCTTGGTACCTAGGCGGGAAACACG
AGCCAGACCCGTGCCTGGAGCCAGCCCCTGGCCGCCGGGTAGCCATGCGGAGCCTGCCATCCAACGGAGA
GCTGGACCCCGACGTCCTAGAGAGCATGGCATCACTGGGCTGCTTCAGGGACCGCGAGAGGCTGCATCGC
GAGCTGCGCAGTGAGGAGTAAGAATTC
