>Addgene plasmid #66881 | pCDNA3 humanN-Flag SadBS | addgene partial sequence | sequence record 117142 | CMV-F 5'-CGCAAATGGGCGGTAGGCGTG-3'
ACTAGAGAACCCACTGCTTACTGGCTTATCGAAATTAATACGACTCACTATAGGGAGACCCAAGCTTACC
ATGGATTATAAAGATGATGATGATAAAATGTCGTCCGGGGCCAAGGAGGGAGGTGGGGGCTCTCCCGCCT
ACCACCTCCCCCACCCCCACCCCCACCCACCCCAGCACGCCCAATATGTGGGCCCCTATCGGCTGGAGAA
GACGCTGGGCAAAGGACAGACAGGGCTGGTTAAACTCGGGGTCCACTGCATCACGGGTCAGAAGGTCGCC
ATCAAGATCGTGAACCGGGAGAAGCTGTCGGAGTCGGTGCTGATGAAGGTGGAGCGGGAGATCGCCATCC
TGAAGCTCATCGAACACCCACATGTCCTCAAGCTCCACGACGTCTACGAGAACAAGAAATATTTGTACCT
GGTTCTGGAGCACGTCTCGGGGGGTGAGCTATTCGACTACCTGGTAAAGAAGGGGAGACTGACGCCCAAG
GAGGCCCGAAAGTTCTTCCGCCAGATTGTGTCTGCGCTGGACTTCTGCCACAGCTACTCCATCTGCCACA
GAGACCTAAAGCCCGAGAACCTGCTTTTGGATGAGAAAAACAACATCCGCATTGCAGACTTCGGCATGGC
GTCCCTGCAGGTGGGGGACAGCCTCCTGGAGACCAGCTGCGGGTCCCCCCATTATGCGTGTCCAGAGGTG
ATTAAGGGGGAAAAATATGATGGCCGCCGGGCAGACATGTGGAGCTGTGGAGTCATCCTCTTCGCCCTGC
TCGTGGG
