>Addgene plasmid #66881 | pCDNA3 humanN-Flag SadBS | addgene partial sequence | sequence record 117300 | BGH-rev 5'-TAGAAGGCACAGTCGAGG-3'
CTATAGAATAGGGCCCTCTAGATGCATGCTCGAGCGGCCGCCAGTGTGATGGATATCTGCAGAATTCTTA
CTCCTCACTGCGCAGCTCGCGATGCAGCCTCTCGCGGTCCCTGAAGCAGCCCAGTGATGCCATGCTCTCT
AGGACGTCGGGGTCCAGCTCTCCGTTGGATGGCAGGCTCCGCATGGCTACCCGGCGGCCAGGGGCTGGCT
CCAGGCACGGGTCTGGCTCGTGTTTCCCGCCTAGGTACCAAGGATGTTTCTGAATTTGCTCCAGACTGAG
CCTTTTTTCGGGCTCCACTTCGATCATTCCCCTCAGGAGGCTCTGGCAATCTGGAGGAATGAAGTGGGGC
ATGTGGAAGACGCCCCGTTTCACCTTCTCCAGCAGCTGGCGGAGGTTGTCGTCATCAAAGGGCAGAGCCC
CCACGAGCAGGGCGAAGAGGATGACTCCACAGCTCCACATGTCTGCCCGGCGGCCATCATATTTTTCCCC
CTTAATCACCTCTGGACACGCATAATGGGGGGACCCGCAGCTGGTCTCCAGGAGGCTGTCCCCCACCTGC
AGGGACGCCATGCCGAAGTCTGCAATGCGGATGTTGTTTTTCTCATCCAAAAGCAGGTTCTCGGGCTTTA
GGTCTCTGTGGCAGATGGAGTAGCTGTGGCAGAAGTCCAGCGCAGACACAATCTGGCGGAAGAACTTTCG
GGCCTCCTTGGGCGTCAGTCTCCCCTTCTTTACCAGGTAGTCGAATAGCTCACCCCCCGAGACGTGCTCC
AGAACCAGGTACAAATATTTCTTGTTCTCGTAGACGTCGTGGAGCTTGAGGACATGTGGGTGTTCGATGA
GCTTCAGGATGGCGATCTCC
