[The description below was written by a language model from this plasmid's Addgene catalogue record.]
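Description:
pCDNA3 humanN-Flag SadBS is a mammalian expression plasmid built on the Invitrogen pcDNA3 backbone, designed to produce the short isoform of the human kinase SadB (gene BRSK1, also called hSAD1) with an N-terminal Flag epitope tag. The backbone is recorded as 5446 bp and the complete plasmid as 6478 bp, which implies an insert of roughly 1 kb. It is maintained in E. coli as a high-copy plasmid under ampicillin selection. No feature table accompanies the record, so other backbone elements are not individually documented here. pcDNA3 vectors generally also carry a neomycin resistance cassette for G418 selection in mammalian cells, but the entry does not list a mammalian selectable marker.

The SadB short-isoform coding sequence was inserted by restriction cloning between HindIII at the 5′ end and EcoRI at the 3′ end, and both sites remain intact, so the insert can be excised or transferred. Transcription is driven by the CMV immediate-early promoter, which gives strong constitutive expression in most transfected mammalian cell lines. The listing of a BGH reverse sequencing primer is consistent with the bovine growth hormone polyadenylation signal lying downstream of the cloning site, as is standard in this backbone. The Flag tag allows the expressed protein to be detected by immunoblotting or immunofluorescence and recovered by immunoprecipitation with anti-Flag antibodies, and it distinguishes the exogenous protein from endogenous SadB.

The construct is intended for transient or potentially stable overexpression of tagged SadB short isoform in mammalian cells. The associated publication concerns SadB-mediated phosphorylation and its role in regulating the nuclear localization of gamma-tubulin.
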