Addgene plasmid #66881: pCDNA3 humanN-Flag SadBS
Purpose: Mammalian expression vector for expressing N-terminally Flag-tagged short isoform of SadB
Depositing lab: Maria Alvarado-Kristensson. Depositing organization: Lund University. Publication: The nuclear localization of gamma-tubulin is regulated by SadB-mediated phosphorylation. Eklund G, Lang S, Glindre J, Ehlen A, Alvarado-Kristensson M. J Biol Chem. 2014 Aug 1;289(31):21360-73. doi: 10.1074/jbc.M114.562389. Epub 2014 Jun 18. PubMed 24942739.
Backbone
  Vector backbone: pcDNA3
  Backbone manufacturer: Invitrogen
  Backbone size w/o insert (bp): 5446
  Total vector size (bp): 6478
  Vector type: Mammalian Expression
Growth in bacteria
  Bacterial resistance: Ampicillin, 100 μg/mL
  Growth temperature: 37°C
  Growth strain: DH5alpha
  Copy number: High Copy
Gene/Insert
  Gene/Insert name: SadB
  Species: H. sapiens (human)
  Entrez Gene: BRSK1 (a.k.a. hSAD1)
  Promoter: CMV
  Tag / fusion protein: Flag (N terminal on insert)
  Cloning method: Restriction Enzyme; 5′ cloning site HindIII (not destroyed); 3′ cloning site EcoRI (not destroyed)
  Sequencing primers: 5′ CMV-F; 3′ BGH-rev
Terms and licenses: Academic/Nonprofit Terms; Industry Terms: Not Available to Industry
How to cite: pCDNA3 humanN-Flag SadBS was a gift from Maria Alvarado-Kristensson (Addgene plasmid # 66881 ; http://n2t.net/addgene:66881 ; RRID:Addgene_66881)
